Addgene plasmid #182060: pAAV-pgk-DIO-rvCRY-WPRE
Purpose: Plasmids for production of AAV-based TFactivity reporter
Depositing lab: Kentaro Abe. Depositing organization: Tohoku University, Graduate School of Life Sciences. Publication: PCR-based profiling of transcription factor activity in vivo by a virus-based reporter battery. Abe H, Abe K. iScience. 2022 Feb 14;25(3):103927. doi: 10.1016/j.isci.2022.103927. eCollection 2022 Mar 18. PubMed 35281741.
Backbone
  Vector backbone: pAAV
  Vector type: AAV
Growth in bacteria
  Bacterial resistance: Ampicillin, 100 μg/mL
  Growth temperature: 37°C
  Growth strain: NEB Stable
  Copy number: High Copy
Gene/Insert
  Gene/Insert name: mCherry
  Species: Synthetic
  Promoter: hu Pgk1
  Cloning method: Restriction Enzyme; 5′ cloning site unknown (unknown if destroyed)
Terms and licenses: Academic/Nonprofit Terms; Industry Terms: Not Available to Industry
How to cite: pAAV-pgk-DIO-rvCRY-WPRE was a gift from Kentaro Abe (Addgene plasmid # 182060 ; http://n2t.net/addgene:182060 ; RRID:Addgene_182060)
