[The description below was written by a language model from this plasmid's Addgene catalogue record and pLannotate feature annotations shown in this document.]
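Description:
pAAV-pgk-DIO-rvCRY-WPRE is a 5.5 kb AAV transfer plasmid built on a pAAV backbone, intended for producing recombinant adeno-associated virus that expresses mCherry only in cells containing Cre recombinase. In bacteria it is maintained at high copy through a ColE1/pUC-type origin and selected with ampicillin via the β-lactamase gene. An f1 phage origin is also present. The expression cassette lies between AAV2 inverted terminal repeats, which direct replication and packaging of the intervening DNA into virions. One ITR is annotated in full, while the other is detected only as short fragments, so the feature table does not establish whether it is intact in this sequence read.

The payload is a double-floxed inverted orientation (DIO, or FLEx) cassette driven by a PGK promoter. The catalogue lists the promoter as human Pgk1, whereas the automated annotation matches a fragment of the mouse PGK promoter, so the species origin is not settled by the record. Downstream of the promoter, the mCherry coding sequence sits on the reverse strand ("rvCRY"), flanked on each side by a lox2272 and a loxP site, with the two pairs arranged in opposing orientation. These two lox variants recombine only with their own kind. Cre therefore first inverts the cassette through one pair and then excises a site of the other pair, locking mCherry in the sense orientation for stable expression. A WPRE follows to enhance transcript stability and expression, and the human growth hormone polyadenylation signal terminates the transcript.

The deposit belongs to a plasmid set for AAV-based transcription factor activity reporters. The record does not state this construct's specific role within that set.
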