Features (pLannotate 1.2.2; 21 found; start..end, strand, type, name):
    168..201     +  protein_bind   lox2272: Cre-mediated recombination occurs in the 8-bp core sequence (GGATACTT). lox2272 sites are compatible with each other, but incompatible with loxP or loxN sites (Lee and Saito, 1988). Cre recombinase
    202..251     -  intron         β-globin intron (fragment): internally truncated intron from human β-globin
    252..285     +  protein_bind   loxP: Cre-mediated recombination occurs in the 8-bp core sequence (GCATACAT). Cre recombinase
    297..1004    -  CDS            mCherry: mCherry is a basic (constitutively fluorescent) red fluorescent protein published in 2004, derived from Discosoma sp.. It is reported to be a very rapidly-maturing monomer with low acid sensitivity.
   1017..1050    -  protein_bind   lox2272: Cre-mediated recombination occurs in the 8-bp core sequence (GGATACTT). lox2272 sites are compatible with each other, but incompatible with loxP or loxN sites (Lee and Saito, 1988). Cre recombinase
   1051..1100    -  intron         β-globin intron (fragment): internally truncated intron from human β-globin
   1101..1134    -  protein_bind   loxP: Cre-mediated recombination occurs in the 8-bp core sequence (GCATACAT). Cre recombinase
   1135..1159    +  misc_feature   MCS (fragment): pBluescript multiple cloning site
   1159..1747    +  misc_feature   WPRE: woodchuck hepatitis virus posttranscriptional regulatory element
   1779..2255    +  polyA_signal   hGH poly(A) signal: human growth hormone polyadenylation signal
   2295..2435    +  repeat_region  AAV2 ITR: inverted terminal repeat of adeno-associated virus serotype 2 inverted
   2440..2491    -  misc_feature   bom (fragment): basis of mobility region from pBR322
   2510..2965    +  rep_origin     f1 ori (sequence partly withheld): f1 bacteriophage origin of replication; arrow indicates direction of (+) strand synthesis
   2966..3015    -  misc_feature   bom (fragment): basis of mobility region from pBR322
   3117..3152    -  CDS            rop (fragment): Rop protein, which maintains plasmids at low copy number; rop
   3247..3351    +  promoter       AmpR promoter: bla
   3352..4212    +  CDS            AmpR: β-lactamase; bla; confers resistance to ampicillin, carbenicillin, and related antibiotics
   4383..4971    +  rep_origin     ori: high-copy-number ColE1/pMB1/pBR322/pUC origin of replication
   5044..5071    +  repeat_region  AAV2 ITR (fragment): inverted terminal repeat of adeno-associated virus serotype 2 inverted
   5100..5127    +  repeat_region  AAV2 ITR (fragment): inverted terminal repeat of adeno-associated virus serotype 2 inverted
   5231..115     +  promoter       PGK promoter (fragment) (across the origin): mouse phosphoglycerate kinase 1 promoter
>Addgene plasmid #182060 | pAAV-pgk-DIO-rvCRY-WPRE | addgene full sequence | sequence record 357501 | Addgene NGS Result
CGGGCTCAGGGGCGGGGCGGGCGCCCGAAGGTCCTCCGGAGGCCCGGCATTCTGCACGCTTCAAAAGCGC
ACGTCTGTCGCGCTGTTCTCCTCTTCCTCATCTCCGGGCCTTTCGACCTCACGGTAATCACTAGTGAATT
CGCGGCCGCCTGCAGGTCGACTCCGGAATAACTTCGTATAGGATACTTTATACGAAGTTATGCAGAATGG
TAGCTGGATTGTAGCTGCTATTAGCAATATGAAACCTCTTAATAACTTCGTATAGCATACATTATACGAA
GTTATGGCGCGCCTTACTTGTACAGCTCGTCCATGCCGCCGGTGGAGTGGCGGCCCTCGGCGCGTTCGTA
CTGTTCCACGATGGTGTAGTCCTCGTTGTGGGAGGTGATGTCCAACTTGATGTTGACGTTGTAGGCGCCG
GGCAGCTGCACGGGCTTCTTGGCCTTGTAGGTGGTCTTGACCTCAGCGTCGTAGTGGCCGCCGTCCTTCA
GCTTCAGCCTCTGCTTGATCTCGCCCTTCAGGGCGCCGTCCTCGGGGTACATCCGCTCGGAGGAGGCCTC
CCAGCCCATGGTCTTCTTCTGCATTACGGGGCCGTCGGAGGGGAAGTTGGTGCCGCGCAGCTTCACCTTG
TAGATGAACTCGCCGTCCTGCAGGGAGGAGTCCTGGGTCACGGTCACCACGCCGCCGTCCTCGAAGTTCA
TCACGCGCTCCCACTTGAAGCCCTCGGGGAAGGACAGCTTCAAGTAGTCGGGGATGTCGGCGGGGTGCTT
CACGTAGGCCTTGGAGCCGTACATGAACTGAGGGGACAGGATGTCCCAGGCGAAGGGCAGGGGGCCACCC
TTGGTCACCTTCAGCTTGGCGGTCTGGGTGCCCTCGTAGGGGCGGCCCTCGCCCTCGCCCTCGATCTCGA
ACTCGTGGCCGTTCACGGAGCCCTCCATGTGCACCTTGAAGCGCATGAACTCCTTGATGATGGCCATGTT
ATCCTCCTCGCCCTTGCTCACCATGGTGGCGCTAGCATAACTTCGTATAAAGTATCCTATACGAAGTTAT
TTGCCTTAACCCAGAAATTATCACTGTTATTCTTTAGAATGGTGCAAAGAATAACTTCGTATAATGTATG
CTATACGAAGTTATGAATTCGATATCAAGCTTATCGATAATCAACCTCTGGATTACAAAATTTGTGAAAG
ATTGACTGGTATTCTTAACTATGTTGCTCCTTTTACGCTATGTGGATACGCTGCTTTAATGCCTTTGTAT
CATGCTATTGCTTCCCGTATGGCTTTCATTTTCTCCTCCTTGTATAAATCCTGGTTGCTGTCTCTTTATG
AGGAGTTGTGGCCCGTTGTCAGGCAACGTGGCGTGGTGTGCACTGTGTTTGCTGACGCAACCCCCACTGG
TTGGGGCATTGCCACCACCTGTCAGCTCCTTTCCGGGACTTTCGCTTTCCCCCTCCCTATTGCCACGGCG
GAACTCATCGCCGCCTGCCTTGCCCGCTGCTGGACAGGGGCTCGGCTGTTGGGCACTGACAATTCCGTGG
TGTTGTCGGGGAAATCATCGTCCTTTCCTTGGCTGCTCGCCTATGTTGCCACCTGGATTCTGCGCGGGAC
GTCCTTCTGCTACGTCCCTTCGGCCCTCAATCCAGCGGACCTTCCTTCCCGCGGCCTGCTGCCGGCTCTG
CGGCCTCTTCCGCGTCTTCGCCTTCGCCCTCAGACGAGTCGGATCTCCCTTTGGGCCGCCTCCCCGCATC
GATACCGAGCGCTGCTCGAGAGATCTACGGGTGGCATCCCTGTGACCCCTCCCCAGTGCCTCTCCTGGCC
CTGGAAGTTGCCACTCCAGTGCCCACCAGCCTTGTCCTAATAAAATTAAGTTGCATCATTTTGTCTGACT
AGGTGTCCTTCTATAATATTATGGGGTGGAGGGGGGTGGTATGGAGCAAGGGGCAAGTTGGGAAGACAAC
CTGTAGGGCCTGCGGGGTCTATTGGGAACCAAGCTGGAGTGCAGTGGCACAATCTTGGCTCACTGCAATC
TCCGCCTCCTGGGTTCAAGCGATTCTCCTGCCTCAGCCTCCCGAGTTGTTGGGATTCCAGGCATGCATGA
CCAGGCTCAGCTAATTTTTGTTTTTTTGGTAGAGACGGGGTTTCACCATATTGGCCAGGCTGGTCTCCAA
CTCCTAATCTCAGGTGATCTACCCACCTTGGCCTCCCAAATTGCTGGGATTACAGGCGTGAACCACTGCT
CCCTTCCCTGTCCTTCTGATTTTGTAGGTAACCACGTGCGGACCGAGCGGCCGCAGGAACCCCTAGTGAT
GGAGTTGGCCACTCCCTCTCTGCGCGCTCGCTCGCTCACTGAGGCCGGGCGACCAAAGGTCGCCCGACGC
CCGGGCTTTGCCCGGGCGGCCTCAGTGAGCGAGCGAGCGCGCAGCTGCCTGCAGGGGCGCCTGATGCGGT
ATTTTCTCCTTACGCATCTGTGCGGTATTTCACACCGCATA
[95 nt withheld, positions 2492-2586]
T
[46 nt withheld, positions 2588-2633]
C
[141 nt withheld, positions 2635-2775]
CCTTTGACGTTGGAGTCCACGTTCTTT
[37 nt withheld, positions 2803-2839]
ACTCTATCTCGGGCTATTCTTTTGATTTATAAGGGATTTTGCCGATTTCGGTCTATTGGTTAAAAAATGA
GCTGATTTAACAAAAATTTAACGCGAATTTTAACAAAATATTAACGTTTACAATTTTATGGTGCACTCTC
AGTACAATCTGCTCTGATGCCGCATAGTTAAGCCAGCCCCGACACCCGCCAACACCCGCTGACGCGCCCT
GACGGGCTTGTCTGCTCCCGGCATCCGCTTACAGACAAGCTGTGACCGTCTCCGGGAGCTGCATGTGTCA
GAGGTTTTCACCGTCATCACCGAAACGCGCGAGACGAAAGGGCCTCGTGATACGCCTATTTTTATAGGTT
AATGTCATGATAATAATGGTTTCTTAGACGTCAGGTGGCACTTTTCGGGGAAATGTGCGCGGAACCCCTA
TTTGTTTATTTTTCTAAATACATTCAAATATGTATCCGCTCATGAGACAATAACCCTGATAAATGCTTCA
ATAATATTGAAAAAGGAAGAGTATGAGTATTCAACATTTCCGTGTCGCCCTTATTCCCTTTTTTGCGGCA
TTTTGCCTTCCTGTTTTTGCTCACCCAGAAACGCTGGTGAAAGTAAAAGATGCTGAAGATCAGTTGGGTG
CACGAGTGGGTTACATCGAACTGGATCTCAACAGCGGTAAGATCCTTGAGAGTTTTCGCCCCGAAGAACG
TTTTCCAATGATGAGCACTTTTAAAGTTCTGCTATGTGGCGCGGTATTATCCCGTATTGACGCCGGGCAA
GAGCAACTCGGTCGCCGCATACACTATTCTCAGAATGACTTGGTTGAGTACTCACCAGTCACAGAAAAGC
ATCTTACGGATGGCATGACAGTAAGAGAATTATGCAGTGCTGCCATAACCATGAGTGATAACACTGCGGC
CAACTTACTTCTGACAACGATCGGAGGACCGAAGGAGCTAACCGCTTTTTTGCACAACATGGGGGATCAT
GTAACTCGCCTTGATCGTTGGGAACCGGAGCTGAATGAAGCCATACCAAACGACGAGCGTGACACCACGA
TGCCTGTAGCAATGGCAACAACGTTGCGCAAACTATTAACTGGCGAACTACTTACTCTAGCTTCCCGGCA
ACAATTAATAGACTGGATGGAGGCGGATAAAGTTGCAGGACCACTTCTGCGCTCGGCCCTTCCGGCTGGC
TGGTTTATTGCTGATAAATCTGGAGCCGGTGAGCGTGGGTCTCGCGGTATCATTGCAGCACTGGGGCCAG
ATGGTAAGCCCTCCCGTATCGTAGTTATCTACACGACGGGGAGTCAGGCAACTATGGATGAACGAAATAG
ACAGATCGCTGAGATAGGTGCCTCACTGATTAAGCATTGGTAACTGTCAGACCAAGTTTACTCATATATA
CTTTAGATTGATTTAAAACTTCATTTTTAATTTAAAAGGATCTAGGTGAAGATCCTTTTTGATAATCTCA
TGACCAAAATCCCTTAACGTGAGTTTTCGTTCCACTGAGCGTCAGACCCCGTAGAAAAGATCAAAGGATC
TTCTTGAGATCCTTTTTTTCTGCGCGTAATCTGCTGCTTGCAAACAAAAAAACCACCGCTACCAGCGGTG
GTTTGTTTGCCGGATCAAGAGCTACCAACTCTTTTTCCGAAGGTAACTGGCTTCAGCAGAGCGCAGATAC
CAAATACTGTTCTTCTAGTGTAGCCGTAGTTAGGCCACCACTTCAAGAACTCTGTAGCACCGCCTACATA
CCTCGCTCTGCTAATCCTGTTACCAGTGGCTGCTGCCAGTGGCGATAAGTCGTGTCTTACCGGGTTGGAC
TCAAGACGATAGTTACCGGATAAGGCGCAGCGGTCGGGCTGAACGGGGGGTTCGTGCACACAGCCCAGCT
TGGAGCGAACGACCTACACCGAACTGAGATACCTACAGCGTGAGCTATGAGAAAGCGCCACGCTTCCCGA
AGGGAGAAAGGCGGACAGGTATCCGGTAAGCGGCAGGGTCGGAACAGGAGAGCGCACGAGGGAGCTTCCA
GGGGGAAACGCCTGGTATCTTTATAGTCCTGTCGGGTTTCGCCACCTCTGACTTGAGCGTCGATTTTTGT
GATGCTCGTCAGGGGGGCGGAGCCTATGGAAAAACGCCAGCAACGCGGCCTTTTTACGGTTCCTGGCCTT
TTGCTGGCCTTTTGCTCACATGTCCTGCAGGCAGCTGCGCGCTCGCTCGCTCACTGAGGCCGCCCGGGCG
TCGGGCGACCTTTGGTCGCCCGGCCTCAGTGAGCGAGCGAGCGCGCAGAGAGGGAGTGGCCAACTCCATC
ACTAGGGGTTCCTGCGGCCGCACGCGTCGGGAGCATGCGACGTCGGGCCCAATCTGCAGCACGTGCCGCG
GTGGCGGCCGCCCGGTAGGCGCCAACCGGCTCCGTTCTTTGGTGGCCCCTTCGCGCCACCTTCTACTCCT
CCCCTAGTCAGGAAGTTCCCCCCCGCCCCGCAGCTCGCGTCGTGCAGGACGTGACAAATGGAAGTAGCAC
GTCTCACTAGTCTCGTGCAGATGGACAGCACCGCTGAGCAATGGAAGCGGGTAGGCCTTTGGGGCAGCGG
CCAATAGCAGCTTTGCTCCTTCGCTTTCTGGGCTCAGAGGCTGGGAAGGGGTGGGTCCGGGGGCGGGCTC
AGGGG
